Addgene plasmid #122906: YIp ADE2-MET17
Purpose: (Empty Backbone) ADE2-MET17 integrating (YIp) vector for stable genomic integration in the BY4741 background.
Depositing lab: Randy Hampton. Depositing organization: University of California, San Diego (UCSD). Publication: ICE plasmids: combining the ease of yeast recombination cloning with the stability of genomic integration. Flagg MP, Kao A, Hampton RY. Yeast. 2019 May 10. doi: 10.1002/yea.3400. PubMed 31074531.
Backbone
  Vector backbone: YIp
  Vector type: Yeast Expression ; Yeast Recombination Cloning
Growth in bacteria
  Bacterial resistance: Ampicillin, 100 μg/mL
  Growth temperature: 37°C
  Growth strain: DH5alpha
  Copy number: High Copy
Gene/Insert
  Gene/Insert name: None
Terms and licenses: Academic/Nonprofit Terms; Industry Terms: Not Available to Industry
How to cite: YIp ADE2-MET17 was a gift from Randy Hampton (Addgene plasmid # 122906 ; http://n2t.net/addgene:122906 ; RRID:Addgene_122906)
