[The description below was written by a language model from this plasmid's Addgene catalogue record and pLannotate feature annotations shown in this document.]
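Description:
YIp ADE2-MET17 is an empty yeast integrating plasmid (YIp) of about 7.3 kb, intended for stable genomic integration in the Saccharomyces cerevisiae BY4741 background and catalogued for yeast expression and recombination cloning. No yeast replication origin (2μ or ARS/CEN) is annotated, so the plasmid should persist in yeast only after recombining into a chromosome. In E. coli it is propagated as a high-copy plasmid through a ColE1/pUC-type origin and selected with ampicillin through the bla gene and its promoter. An f1 phage origin is also present, along with short fragments of bom, rop, lacI and a second partial f1 origin that appear to be leftovers from the parental vectors.

Two yeast genes are carried. MET17 (also called MET15 or MET25), which encodes the sulfhydrylase needed for sulfur amino acid synthesis, sits behind a fragment of its own methionine-repressible promoter. ADE2, an adenine biosynthesis gene, lies on the opposite strand with its native promoter. The purpose statement and name point to these as the selection and integration-targeting sequences, but the record does not say which gene serves which role or how the plasmid is linearised. The cloning region is a pBluescript-type multiple cloning site flanked by T3 and T7 promoters and placed within the lac promoter/operator and a lacZα fragment. No insert and no dedicated yeast expression promoter or terminator are annotated at this site, so users would supply a complete expression cassette. The associated publication describes a plasmid series that combines the convenience of yeast recombination cloning with the stability of genomic integration, and this backbone is the ADE2-MET17 member of that series.
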