Features (pLannotate 1.2.2; 20 found; start..end, strand, type, name):
     24..257     +  promoter       MET17 promoter (fragment): S. cerevisiae MET17; expression is repressed by methionine; MET15; MET25
    258..1592    +  CDS            MET17: O-acetylserine and O-acetylhomoserine sulfhydrylase, required for sulfur amino acid synthesis; S. cerevisiae MET17 MET15; MET25
   1643..1747    +  promoter       AmpR promoter: bla
   1748..2608    +  CDS            AmpR: β-lactamase; bla; confers resistance to ampicillin, carbenicillin, and related antibiotics
   2779..3367    +  rep_origin     ori: high-copy-number ColE1/pMB1/pBR322/pUC origin of replication
   3550..3642    +  CDS            lacI (fragment): lac repressor; lacI; The lac repressor binds to the lac operator to inhibit transcription in E. coli. This inhibition can be relieved by adding lactose or isopropyl-β-D-thiogalactopyranoside (IPTG).
   3655..3676    +  protein_bind   CAP binding site: CAP binding activates transcription in the presence of cAMP. E. coli catabolite activator protein
   3691..3721    +  promoter       lac promoter: promoter for the E. coli lac operon
   3729..3745    +  protein_bind   lac operator: The lac repressor binds to the lac operator to inhibit transcription in E. coli. This inhibition can be relieved by adding lactose or isopropyl-β-D-thiogalactopyranoside (IPTG). lac repressor encoded by lacI
   3790..3808    +  promoter       T3 promoter: promoter for bacteriophage T3 RNA polymerase
   3821..3928    +  misc_feature   MCS: pBluescript multiple cloning site
   3937..3955    -  promoter       T7 promoter: promoter for bacteriophage T7 RNA polymerase
   3963..4118    +  CDS            lacZα (fragment): LacZα fragment of β-galactosidase; lacZ fragment
   4122..4550    +  rep_origin     f1 ori (sequence partly withheld): f1 bacteriophage origin of replication; arrow indicates direction of (+) strand synthesis
   4578..4629    -  misc_feature   bom (fragment): basis of mobility region from pBR322
   4785..6497    -  CDS            ADE2: PUR6_YEAST - Experimental evidence at protein level: Swiss-Prot protein existence level 1. From Saccharomyces cerevisiae (strain ATCC 204508 / S288c) (Baker's yeast).
   6498..6873    -  promoter       ADE2 promoter: S. cerevisiae ADE2
   6884..6997    +  rep_origin     f1 ori (fragment): f1 bacteriophage origin of replication; arrow indicates direction of (+) strand synthesis
   6998..7097    -  misc_feature   bom (fragment): basis of mobility region from pBR322
   7199..7234    -  CDS            rop (fragment): Rop protein, which maintains plasmids at low copy number; rop
>Addgene plasmid #122906 | YIp ADE2-MET17 | addgene full sequence | sequence record 238934 | Addgene NGS Result
TTTTATAGGTTAATGTCATGATAGCCATCCTCATGAAAACTGTGTAACATAATAACCGAAGTGTCGAAAA
GGTGGCACCTTGTCCAATTGAACACGCTCGATGAAAAAAATAAGATATATATAAGGTTAAGTAAAGCGTC
TGTTAGAAAGGAAGTTTTTCCTTTTTCTTGCTCTCTTGTCTTTTCATCTACTATTTCCTTCGTGTAATAC
AGGGTCGTCAGATACATAGATACAATTCTATTACCCCCATCCATACAATGCCATCTCATTTCGATACTGT
TCAACTACACGCCGGCCAAGAGAACCCTGGTGACAATGCTCACAGATCCAGAGCTGTACCAATTTACGCC
ACCACTTCTTATGTTTTCGAAAACTCTAAGCATGGTTCGCAATTGTTTGGTCTAGAAGTTCCAGGTTACG
TCTATTCCCGTTTCCAAAACCCAACCAGTAATGTTTTGGAAGAAAGAATTGCTGCTTTAGAAGGTGGTGC
TGCTGCTTTGGCTGTTTCCTCCGGTCAAGCCGCTCAAACCCTTGCCATCCAAGGTTTGGCACACACTGGT
GACAACATCGTTTCCACTTCTTACTTATACGGTGGTACTTATAACCAGTTCAAAATCTCGTTCAAAAGAT
TTGGTATCGAGGCTAGATTTGTTGAAGGTGACAATCCAGAAGAATTCGAAAAGGTCTTTGATGAAAGAAC
CAAGGCTGTTTATTTGGAAACCATTGGTAATCCAAAGTACAATGTTCCGGATTTTGAAAAAATTGTTGCA
ATTGCTCACAAACACGGTATTCCAGTTGTCGTTGACAACACATTTGGTGCCGGTGGTTACTTCTGTCAGC
CAATTAAATACGGTGCTGATATTGTAACACATTCTGCTACCAAATGGATTGGTGGTCATGGTACTACTAT
CGGTGGTATTATTGTTGACTCTGGTAAGTTCCCATGGAAGGACTACCCAGAAAAGTTCCCTCAATTCTCT
CAACCTGCCGAAGGATATCACGGTACTATCTACAATGAAGCCTACGGTAACTTGGCATACATCGTTCATG
TTAGAACTGAACTATTAAGAGATTTGGGTCCATTGATGAACCCATTTGCCTCTTTCTTGCTACTACAAGG
TGTTGAAACATTATCTTTGAGAGCTGAAAGACACGGTGAAAATGCATTGAAGTTAGCCAAATGGTTAGAA
CAATCCCCATACGTATCTTGGGTTTCATACCCTGGTTTAGCATCTCATTCTCATCATGAAAATGCTAAGA
AGTATCTATCTAACGGTTTCGGTGGTGTCTTATCTTTCGGTGTAAAAGACTTACCAAATGCCGACAAGGA
AACTGACCCATTCAAACTTTCTGGTGCTCAAGTTGTTGACAATTTAAAGCTTGCCTCTAACTTGGCCAAT
GTTGGTGATGCCAAGACCTTAGTCATTGCTCCATACTTCACTACCCACAAACAATTAAATGACAAAGAAA
AGTTGGCATCTGGTGTTACCAAGGACTTAATTCGTGTCTCTGTTGGTATCGAATTTATTGATGACATTAT
TGCAGACTTCCAGCAATCTTTTGAAACTGTTTTCGCTGGCCAAAAACCATGAGTGTGCGTAATGAGTTGT
AGACGTCAGGTGGCACTTTTCGGGGAAATGTGCGCGGAACCCCTATTTGTTTATTTTTCTAAATACATTC
AAATATGTATCCGCTCATGAGACAATAACCCTGATAAATGCTTCAATAATATTGAAAAAGGAAGAGTATG
AGTATTCAACATTTCCGTGTCGCCCTTATTCCCTTTTTTGCGGCATTTTGCCTTCCTGTTTTTGCTCACC
CAGAAACGCTGGTGAAAGTAAAAGATGCTGAAGATCAGTTGGGTGCACGAGTGGGTTACATCGAACTGGA
TCTCAACAGCGGTAAGATCCTTGAGAGTTTTCGCCCCGAAGAACGTTTTCCAATGATGAGCACTTTTAAA
GTTCTGCTATGTGGCGCGGTATTATCCCGTATTGACGCCGGGCAAGAGCAACTCGGTCGCCGCATACACT
ATTCTCAGAATGACTTGGTTGAGTACTCACCAGTCACAGAAAAGCATCTTACGGATGGCATGACAGTAAG
AGAATTATGCAGTGCTGCCATAACCATGAGTGATAACACTGCGGCCAACTTACTTCTGACAACGATCGGA
GGACCGAAGGAGCTAACCGCTTTTTTGCACAACATGGGGGATCATGTAACTCGCCTTGATCGTTGGGAAC
CGGAGCTGAATGAAGCCATACCAAACGACGAGCGTGACACCACGATGCCTGTAGCAATGGCAACAACGTT
GCGCAAACTATTAACTGGCGAACTACTTACTCTAGCTTCCCGGCAACAATTAATAGACTGGATGGAGGCG
GATAAAGTTGCAGGACCACTTCTGCGCTCGGCCCTTCCGGCTGGCTGGTTTATTGCTGATAAATCTGGAG
CCGGTGAGCGTGGGTCTCGCGGTATCATTGCAGCACTGGGGCCAGATGGTAAGCCCTCCCGTATCGTAGT
TATCTACACGACGGGGAGTCAGGCAACTATGGATGAACGAAATAGACAGATCGCTGAGATAGGTGCCTCA
CTGATTAAGCATTGGTAACTGTCAGACCAAGTTTACTCATATATACTTTAGATTGATTTAAAACTTCATT
TTTAATTTAAAAGGATCTAGGTGAAGATCCTTTTTGATAATCTCATGACCAAAATCCCTTAACGTGAGTT
TTCGTTCCACTGAGCGTCAGACCCCGTAGAAAAGATCAAAGGATCTTCTTGAGATCCTTTTTTTCTGCGC
GTAATCTGCTGCTTGCAAACAAAAAAACCACCGCTACCAGCGGTGGTTTGTTTGCCGGATCAAGAGCTAC
CAACTCTTTTTCCGAAGGTAACTGGCTTCAGCAGAGCGCAGATACCAAATACTGTTCTTCTAGTGTAGCC
GTAGTTAGGCCACCACTTCAAGAACTCTGTAGCACCGCCTACATACCTCGCTCTGCTAATCCTGTTACCA
GTGGCTGCTGCCAGTGGCGATAAGTCGTGTCTTACCGGGTTGGACTCAAGACGATAGTTACCGGATAAGG
CGCAGCGGTCGGGCTGAACGGGGGGTTCGTGCACACAGCCCAGCTTGGAGCGAACGACCTACACCGAACT
GAGATACCTACAGCGTGAGCTATGAGAAAGCGCCACGCTTCCCGAAGGGAGAAAGGCGGACAGGTATCCG
GTAAGCGGCAGGGTCGGAACAGGAGAGCGCACGAGGGAGCTTCCAGGGGGAAACGCCTGGTATCTTTATA
GTCCTGTCGGGTTTCGCCACCTCTGACTTGAGCGTCGATTTTTGTGATGCTCGTCAGGGGGGCGGAGCCT
ATGGAAAAACGCCAGCAACGCGGCCTTTTTACGGTTCCTGGCCTTTTGCTGGCCTTTTGCTCACATGTTC
TTTCCTGCGTTATCCCCTGATTCTGTGGATAACCGTATTACCGCCTTTGAGTGAGCTGATACCGCTCGCC
GCAGCCGAACGACCGAGCGCAGCGAGTCAGTGAGCGAGGAAGCGGAAGAGCGCCCAATACGCAAACCGCC
TCTCCCCGCGCGTTGGCCGATTCATTAATGCAGCTGGCACGACAGGTTTCCCGACTGGAAAGCGGGCAGT
GAGCGCAACGCAATTAATGTGAGTTAGCTCACTCATTAGGCACCCCAGGCTTTACACTTTATGCTTCCGG
CTCGTATGTTGTGTGGAATTGTGAGCGGATAACAATTTCACACAGGAAACAGCTATGACCATGATTACGC
CAAGCGCGCAATTAACCCTCACTAAAGGGAACAAAAGCTGGAGCTCCACCGCGGTGGCGGCCGCTCTAGA
ACTAGTGGATCCCCCGGGCTGCAGGAATTCGATATCAAGCTTATCGATACCGTCGACCTCGAGGGGGGGC
CCGGTACCCAATTCGCCCTATAGTGAGTCGTATTACGCGCGCTCACTGGCCGTCGTTTTACAACGTCGTG
ACTGGGAAAACCCTGGCGTTACCCAACTTAATCGCCTTGCAGCACATCCCCCTTTCGCCAGCTGGCGTAA
TAGCGAAGAGGCCCGCACCGATCGCCCTTCCCAACAGTTGCGCAGCCTGAATGGCGAATGG
[124 nt withheld, positions 4122-4245]
C
[91 nt withheld, positions 4247-4337]
A
[49 nt withheld, positions 4339-4387]
CCTTTGACGTTGGAGTCCACGTTCTTT
[37 nt withheld, positions 4415-4451]
ACCCTATCTCGGTCTATTCTTTTGATTTATAAGGGATTTTGCCGATTTCGGCCTATTGGTTAAAAAATGA
GCTGATTTAACAAAAATTTAACGCGAATTTTAACAAAATATTAACGCTTACAATTTCCTGATGCGGTATT
TTCTCCTTACGCATCTGTGCGGTATTTCACACCGCATAGATCTTATGTATGAAATTCTTAAAAAAGGACA
CCTGTAAGCGTTGATTTCTATGTATGAAGTCCACATTTGATGTAATCATAACAAAGCCTAAAAAATAGGT
ATATCATTTTATAATTATTTGCTGTACAAGTATATCAATAAACTTATATATTACTTGTTTTCTAGATAAG
CTTCGTAACCGACAGTTTCTAACTTTTGTGCTTTGACAAGAACTTCTTCTTCTTGCTTTAATAAAAACTG
TTCCATTTTCGTTGTATAACTTGAATCATAAGCGCCAAGCAGTCTGACAGCCAACAGCGCAGCGTTCGTA
CTATTATTAATAGCGACGGTAGCTACTGGAACACCTCTAGGCATTTGCACAATTGAATGTAAAGAATCTA
CTCCATCTAGACAAGAACCTTTTACGGGCACACCGATGACAGGAAGTGGTGTCATTGCAGCCACCATACC
TGGCAAGTGAGCAGCCCCACCAGCTCCAGCGATAATTGTTTTAATTCCACGCTTGCTTGCGGAAATAGCA
TATGCTGACATCCTATGTGGAGTTCTATGAGCAGAGACTATTGTCACTTCAAATGGAACGCCAAAATCTT
TTAAAACCGCACATGCGGCAGACATTACCGGCAAGTCAGAGTCTGATCCCATGATGATTCCAACCAATGG
TTTGACCATTGCTTCCAAGTCCAACTTTTGAGCGACAGAGATTTTGATTGGAATATCAGTTCTACCTGTA
ATGTAGTTCAGCCTTTGTTCACATTCCGCCATACTGGAGGCAATAATATTTATGTGACCTACTTTTCTGT
TAGGTCTAGACTCTTTTCCATATAAGTACACTGAGGAACCTGGAGTCGCCAATGCTCTTTCGCAAGTTTC
TAGCTCTTTATCTTTTGTATGTTTGTCTCCAAGAACATTTAGCATAATGGCGTTCGTTGTAATGGTGGAG
AAAGATGTGAAATTCTTTGGCATTGGCAAATCCAATATTGATCTCAAATGAGCTTCAAATTGAGAAGTGA
CGCAAGCATCAATGGTATAATGTCCAGAGTTGTGAGGCCTTGGGGCAATTTCGTTAATAAGCAATTCCCC
TGTTTCTAAATAGAACATTTCCACACCAAATATACCACAACCGGGAAAAGATTTGATTGCATTTTCTGCC
AACAACTTCGCCTTAAGTTGAACGGAGTCCGGAACTCTAGCAGGCGCATAACATAAGTCACAAATATTGT
CCTTGTGGATAGTCTCTACAATTGGGTAAGAAAACACTAAACCGTTAACAGACCTCACAATCATGACTGC
TAATTCTTTAGTAAATGGTGCCCATTTTTCGGCGTACAAAGGACGATCCTTCAGTACTTCCAAAGCTTCC
GGAATCATTTCCTTATTCTTTACAACGAAGTTACCTCTTCCATCGTATGCCAAAGTCCTCGACTTCAAGA
CGAATGGAAAACCCAAATCTCTTCCAACATTCAATAGGGACGTCTCACTGGCTTGTTCCACAGGAACACT
TTGGGTAACTGCTATACCATTTTTGATTAAATGCTCTTTTTGAATATATTTGTCTTGTATCAATCTGATT
GTTTCTGGAGAAGGGTAAATTTTTAATTTGGGATGTTTTACTTGAAGATTCTTTAGTGTAGGAACATCAA
CATGCTCAATCTCAATCGTTAGCACATCACATTTTTCAGCTAGTTTTTCGATATCAAGAGGATTGGAAAA
GGAGCCATTAACGTGGTCATTGGAGTTGCTTATTTGTTTGGCAGGAGAATTTTCAGCATCTAGTATTACC
GTCTTAATGTTGAGCCTGTTTGCTGCCTCAACAATCATACGTCCCAATTGTCCCCCTCCTAATATACCAA
CTGTTCTAGAATCCATACTTGATTGTTTTGTCCGATTTTCTTGTTTTTCTTGATTGTTATAGTAGGATGT
ACTTAGAAGAGAGATCCAACGATTTTACGCACCAATTTATACATGAAATGCTCCATAATATTGTCCATTT
AGTTCTTAATAAAAGGTCAGCAAGAGTCAATCACTTAGTATTACCCGGTTCGTAGCCATGCAACAAGAGT
CATTTGTCAGCATAGCTGTAATAATCAATCATGACGTAAGAAATGTATCATAATTAAAAGTTGTTAAAGA
TGTCAGTGTTATGTTGGTGTTACAAAATTCTCGGCTTCTCACTAATATTTAATATCTCTTAAATTTTATC
TGTCTTTGATTCTTTTAAGAAAAGTTATGTATTATTCAAGAATTAATTCAGATCTATTCTTTTGATTTAT
AAGGGATTTTGCCGATTTCGGCCTATTGGTTAAAAAATGAGCTGATTTAACAAAAATTTAACGCGAATTT
TAACAAAATATTAACGCTTACAATTTCCTGATGCGGTATTTTCTCCTTACGCATCTGTGCGGTATTTCAC
ACCGCATATGGTGCACTCTCAGTACAATCTGCTCTGATGCCGCATAGTTAAGCCAGCCCCGACACCCGCC
AACACCCGCTGACGCGCCCTGACGGGCTTGTCTGCTCCCGGCATCCGCTTACAGACAAGCTGTGACCGTC
TCCGGGAGCTGCATGTGTCAGAGGTTTTCACCGTCATCACCGAAACGCGCGAGACGAAAGGGCCTCGTGA
TACGCCTAT
